>Addgene plasmid #22696 | pLH121 | addgene partial sequence | sequence record 28513 | 22696 with M13-puc-rev
CGCCAGCTCTATACGACTCACTATAGGGAAAGCTTGCATGCCTGCAGGTCGACCTGCAGGTCAACGGATC
TGTCGGAGCGCAGTGGCACCATCTCGCCTCACTGTAACCTCTGCCTTCCAGGTTCAAGCACTTCTTGTGC
CTCAACCTCCCGAGCAGCTGGAATTACAGGCATGCACCACCATGCCTGGCTAATTTTTATAGTTTTAGTA
GAGACAGGGTTTCACCATGTTGACTAGTTACTGACTAATTTGGAACCCCACTGATCCTACAAACTGCCGG
AAGTTTGCCTCTGCCCTGGGTTTCAAATAGCGGCCTCCTACTTAACCTGAGAAGTGTAGAAGGTTGAAAA
CTTGGGCTACAGCAGCCCGAAGCCTGTCCATCCTCCCCCCAGCCCCCGGCTGTTGTTGCTCAGGGCAAAG
GCTCTCTATTCACACATTTTTTCACAGCAGAACAACCTCCCAAGCAACTTCCAAGCAATAAGAGTCTGGA
GACAGGCATTCTCTAGAGATGGCTCTGGTCTTTGCTTGCTAGGTGCCATTGGGAAAATTGTCTCAGTATC
CCATCAGTCAAATTGAACAAATAACATTGGTTCCCCAGAAATAATACTAGTTTTATTTCTACTTTGCTCA
GAAATCACATCAAACAAGCATCCTCCCTGCAGGGGCAACCCTGCAAAAGCTGGNCANGTTTTTATGTTGG
TGGAGGTGGGTTCTGTGGACAGCTTGNTTCTTCACATNGCTAGTANCTATGTGGGGCTCCTCAGGCATTC
TTTAGCTGAAAATTTTCAT
