[The description below was written by a language model from this plasmid's Addgene catalogue record.]
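Description:
pLH121 is a phagemid built on the pTZ19R backbone (about 2.9 kb), a small pUC-type cloning vector that is propagated in E. coli under ampicillin selection. As a phagemid, this backbone class normally carries a filamentous-phage origin alongside its plasmid origin, allowing single-stranded DNA to be rescued with helper phage. No feature table accompanies the record, so the individual backbone elements are not itemised, and the copy number is listed as unknown.

The payload is a roughly 9 kb human proteolipid protein (PLP1) transgene cassette inserted between EcoRI at the 5′ end and SalI at the 3′ end, with both sites preserved, so the insert can in principle be released from the vector. According to the depositor, the cassette consists of the human PLP cDNA flanked upstream by 4.2 kb of promoter sequence from the human PLP genomic locus and downstream by 1.5 kb of genomic DNA from the 3′ end of the human PLP gene. In this minigene-style arrangement, expression of the cDNA is driven by the gene's own 5′ regulatory sequences rather than a heterologous promoter, and the native 3′ genomic segment presumably supplies the transcript-processing signals. No epitope tags, reporters or mammalian selection markers are recorded. The insert can be sequenced from the flanking M13/pUC forward and reverse primer sites.

The depositor describes the plasmid as the PLP transgene construct. The associated study combined PLP and DM20 transgenes to test for rescue of myelination in the jimpy mouse, a PLP-mutant model of dysmyelination, and reported partial myelination.
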