Addgene plasmid #22696: pLH121
Depositing lab: Lynn Hudson. Depositing organization: National Institute of Neurological Disorders and Strokes (NINDS). Publication: A combination of PLP and DM20 transgenes promotes partial myelination in the jimpy mouse. Nadon NL, Arnheiter H, Hudson LD. J Neurochem. 1994 Sep . 63(3):822-33. 10.1046/j.1471-4159.1994.63030822.x PubMed 7519661.
Backbone
  Vector backbone: pTZ19R
  Backbone manufacturer: Fermentas
  Backbone size w/o insert (bp): 2862
  Vector type: Phagemid
Growth in bacteria
  Bacterial resistance: Ampicillin, 100 μg/mL
  Growth temperature: 37°C
  Growth strain: DH5alpha
  Growth instructions: DH5 alpha (normal growth conditiions)
  Copy number: Unknown
Gene/Insert
  Gene/Insert name: Human Proteolipid Protein cDNA (alt name: PLP)
  Species: H. sapiens (human)
  Insert size (bp): 9000
  Entrez Gene: PLP1 (a.k.a. GPM6C, HLD1, MMPL, PLP, PLP/DM20, PMD, SPG2)
  Cloning method: Restriction Enzyme; 5′ cloning site EcoRI (not destroyed); 3′ cloning site SalI (not destroyed)
  Sequencing primers: 5′ M13/pUC (-20); 3′ M13/pUC reverse
Resource information
  A portion of this plasmid was derived from a plasmid made by: The human PLP genomic and cDNA was cloned in Hudson lab
Terms and licenses: Academic/Nonprofit Terms; Industry Terms: Not Available to Industry
Depositor comments: This was the PLP transgene construct: consists of the human PLP cDNA, flanked on the 5' side by 4.2 kb of PLP promoter sequence from the human genomic DNA and on the 3' side by 1.5 kb of genomic DNA from the 3' end of the human PLP gene.
How to cite: pLH121 was a gift from Lynn Hudson (Addgene plasmid # 22696 ; http://n2t.net/addgene:22696 ; RRID:Addgene_22696)
